Addgene plasmid #22352: pCI-MOR162-1
Depositing lab: Hiroaki Matsunami. Depositing organization: Duke University. Publication: Odor coding by a Mammalian receptor repertoire. Saito H, Chi Q, Zhuang H, Matsunami H, Mainland JD. Sci Signal. 2009 . 2(60):ra9. 10.1126/scisignal.2000016 PubMed 19261596.
Backbone
  Vector backbone: pCI
  Backbone manufacturer: Promega
  Backbone size w/o insert (bp): 4006
  Vector type: Mammalian Expression
Growth in bacteria
  Bacterial resistance: Ampicillin, 100 μg/mL
  Growth temperature: 37°C
  Growth strain: DH5alpha
  Copy number: Unknown
Gene/Insert
  Gene/Insert name: MOR162-1 (alt name: Mus musculus olfactory receptor 983)
  Species: M. musculus (mouse)
  Insert size (bp): 948
  GenBank ID: NM_146827
  Entrez Gene: Olfr983 (a.k.a. MOR162-1)
  Tag / fusion protein: Rho (N terminal on insert)
  Cloning method: Restriction Enzyme; 5′ cloning site NheI (not destroyed); 3′ cloning site NotI (not destroyed)
  Sequencing primers: 5′ T7; 3′ EBV-rev
Terms and licenses: Academic/Nonprofit Terms; Industry Terms: Not Available to Industry
How to cite: pCI-MOR162-1 was a gift from Hiroaki Matsunami (Addgene plasmid # 22352 ; http://n2t.net/addgene:22352 ; RRID:Addgene_22352)
