[The description below was written by a language model from this plasmid's Addgene catalogue record and pLannotate feature annotations shown in this document.]
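Description:
pCI-MOR162-1 is a mammalian expression plasmid built on the Promega pCI backbone and carrying the mouse olfactory receptor MOR162-1 (Olfr983). The roughly 950 bp receptor coding sequence was inserted between the NheI and NotI sites, both of which remain intact, and it carries an N-terminal Rho tag. This tag is a short leader derived from rhodopsin, commonly added to odorant receptors to aid their cell-surface expression and detection in heterologous cells. Transcription is driven by the human cytomegalovirus immediate-early enhancer and promoter. A chimeric β-globin/immunoglobulin heavy chain intron follows the promoter and generally improves mRNA processing and expression. The transcript is terminated by an SV40 polyadenylation signal. A T7 promoter lies just upstream of the insert, which allows in vitro transcription and also serves as a sequencing primer site.

The automated annotation labels the open reading frame as a fragment of human OR8G2P. This most likely reflects similarity to a related human olfactory receptor family member rather than the true identity of the insert, which the catalogue entry records as mouse. The short large T antigen, lacZα, bom and rop fragments are backbone remnants and not functional genes. In bacteria the plasmid replicates from a high-copy ColE1/pUC-type origin and is selected with ampicillin through the β-lactamase gene. An f1 origin permits single-stranded DNA production. No mammalian selection marker is annotated, so the construct is suited to transient transfection. The associated publication concerns odor coding across a mammalian receptor repertoire, which is consistent with use in heterologous cell assays that match odorants to individual receptors.
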