Features (pLannotate 1.2.2; 14 found; start..end, strand, type, name):
    140..517     +  enhancer       CMV enhancer: human cytomegalovirus immediate early enhancer
    519..718     +  promoter       CMV promoter: human cytomegalovirus (CMV) immediate early promoter
    857..989     +  intron         chimeric intron: chimera between introns from human β-globin and immunoglobulin heavy chain genes
   1034..1052    +  promoter       T7 promoter: promoter for bacteriophage T7 RNA polymerase
   1145..2002    +  CDS            OR8G2P (fragment): O8G2P_HUMAN - Also known as OR8G2 From Homo sapiens (Human).
   2104..2225    -  polyA_signal   SV40 poly(A) signal: SV40 polyadenylation signal
   2248..2316    -  CDS            large T antigen (fragment): large T antigen from SV40 (simian virus 40)
   2335..2402    +  CDS            lacZα (fragment): LacZα fragment of β-galactosidase; lacZ fragment
   2406..2834    +  rep_origin     f1 ori (sequence partly withheld): f1 bacteriophage origin of replication; arrow indicates direction of (+) strand synthesis
   2862..2961    -  misc_feature   bom (fragment): basis of mobility region from pBR322
   3063..3098    -  CDS            rop (fragment): Rop protein, which maintains plasmids at low copy number; rop
   3193..3297    +  promoter       AmpR promoter: bla
   3298..4158    +  CDS            AmpR: β-lactamase; bla; confers resistance to ampicillin, carbenicillin, and related antibiotics
   4329..4917    +  rep_origin     ori: high-copy-number ColE1/pMB1/pBR322/pUC origin of replication
>Addgene plasmid #22352 | pCI-MOR162-1 | depositor full sequence | sequence record 10261 | Author sequence
TCAATATTGGCCATTAGCCATATTATTCATTGGTTATATAGCATAAATCAATATTGGCTATTGGCCATTG
CATACGTTGTATCTATATCATAATATGTACATTTATATTGGCTCATGTCCAATATGACCGCCATGTTGGC
ATTGATTATTGACTAGTTATTAATAGTAATCAATTACGGGGTCATTAGTTCATAGCCCATATATGGAGTT
CCGCGTTACATAACTTACGGTAAATGGCCCGCCTGGCTGACCGCCCAACGACCCCCGCCCATTGACGTCA
ATAATGACGTATGTTCCCATAGTAACGCCAATAGGGACTTTCCATTGACGTCAATGGGTGGAGTATTTAC
GGTAAACTGCCCACTTGGCAGTACATCAAGTGTATCATATGCCAAGTCCGCCCCCTATTGACGTCAATGA
CGGTAAATGGCCCGCCTGGCATTATGCCCAGTACATGACCTTACGGGACTTTCCTACTTGGCAGTACATC
TACGTATTAGTCATCGCTATTACCATGGTGATGCGGTTTTGGCAGTACACCAATGGGCGTGGATAGCGGT
TTGACTCACGGGGATTTCCAAGTCTCCACCCCATTGACGTCAATGGGAGTTTGTTTTGGCACCAAAATCA
ACGGGACTTTCCAAAATGTCGTAATAACCCCGCCCCGTTGACGCAAATGGGCGGTAGGCGTGTACGGTGG
GAGGTCTATATAAGCAGAGCTCGTTTAGTGAACCGTCAGATCACTAGAAGCTTTATTGCGGTAGTTTATC
ACAGTTAAATTGCTAACGCAGTCAGTGCTTCTGACACAACAGTCTCGAACTTAAGCTGCAGAAGTTGGTC
GTGAGGCACTGGGCAGGTAAGTATCAAGGTTACAAGACAGGTTTAAGGAGACCAATAGAAACTGGGCTTG
TCGAGACAGAGAAGACTCTTGCGTTTCTGATAGGCACCTATTGGTCTTACTGACATCCACTTTGCCTTTC
TCTCCACAGGTGTCCACTCCCAGTTCAATTACAGCTCTTAAGGCTAGAGTACTTAATACGACTCACTATA
GGCTAGCATGAATGGCACAGAAGGCCCTAACTTCTACGTGCCCTTCTCCAATGCGACGGGTGTGGTACGC
GAATTCACGCGTATGACCCCAGGAATGGTCTCAGAAAACAATTCTTCTGTGAAGGAGTTTATCCTGTTGG
GCTTGACACAGCTGCCAGAGCTCCAGCTGCCTCTCTTCTTCCTCTTCCTGGGAATCTATGTGTTCTCCAT
GGTGGGGAACCTGGGCTTGATTGTTCTGATTGTGTTGAATCCTCCTCTGCACACCCCCATGTACTATTTT
CTCTTCAACCTTTCCTTCACAGATCTCTGCTACTCCTCTGTCATAACCCCCAAAATGCTGGTGGGTTTTG
TGAAGCAGAACATCATCTCTCATGCTGAGTGCATGACTCAGCTCTTTTTCTTTGCCTTCTTTGTTATTGA
TGAATGTTGTATTTTGACAGCAATGGCCTATGACAGATATGCTGCCATCTGTAAGCCCCTGCTTTATAAG
GTCATCATGTCTCATCAGGTCTGCTTTGTGCTGATGGTGGGTGGGTACACAGTGGGGTTTGTGGGTGCCA
CAGCCCACACAGTGTGTATGCTGAGGCTCACCTTCTGTGATGGCAACATCATCAATCATTACATGTGTGA
CATACCCCCTCTCTTGAAGCTGTCCTGCACAAGCACCTCCATCAATGAACTGGTGGTTTTCATTGTTGTG
GGTGTCAGTATAATAGTTCCCAGTCTCACCGTCTTTATTTCTTATACCTTGATCCTCTCCAATATCCTCC
GCATCCATTCTGCAAAGGGTAGGTCCAAGGCCCTCAGCACCTGCAGCTCTCACATGATTGCTGTTTCTCT
GTTTTTTGGATCATCATCATTCATATACTTTAAGTCTTCTCCTGTTGGGTCAGTGGATAAAGATAAGATA
TCCACAGTGTTCTACACTGTGGTGGTTCCCATGATGAATCCCTTCATCTACAGTTTGAGGAACAAGGATG
TTCAAATTGCACTGAGGAAGACTTTGAAGAAAAACTGTTCACTTAAGTAGGCGGCCGCTTCGAGCAGACA
TGATAAGATACATTGATGAGTTTGGACAAACCACAACTAGAATGCAGTGAAAAAAATGCTTTATTTGTGA
AATTTGTGATGCTATTGCTTTATTTGTAACCATTATAAGCTGCAATAAACAAGTTAACAACAACAATTGC
ATTCATTTTATGTTTCAGGTTCAGGGGGAGATGTGGGAGGTTTTTTAAAGCAAGTAAAACCTCTACAAAT
GTGGTAAAATCGATAAGGATCCGGGCTGGCGTAATAGCGAAGAGGCCCGCACCGATCGCCCTTCCCAACA
GTTGCGCAGCCTGAATGGCGAATGG
[124 nt withheld, positions 2406-2529]
C
[91 nt withheld, positions 2531-2621]
A
[49 nt withheld, positions 2623-2671]
CCTTTGACGTTGGAGTCCACGTTCTTT
[37 nt withheld, positions 2699-2735]
ACCCTATCTCGGTCTATTCTTTTGATTTATAAGGGATTTTGCCGATTTCGGCCTATTGGTTAAAAAATGA
GCTGATTTAACAAAAATTTAACGCGAATTTTAACAAAATATTAACGCTTACAATTTCCTGATGCGGTATT
TTCTCCTTACGCATCTGTGCGGTATTTCACACCGCATATGGTGCACTCTCAGTACAATCTGCTCTGATGC
CGCATAGTTAAGCCAGCCCCGACACCCGCCAACACCCGCTGACGCGCCCTGACGGGCTTGTCTGCTCCCG
GCATCCGCTTACAGACAAGCTGTGACCGTCTCCGGGAGCTGCATGTGTCAGAGGTTTTCACCGTCATCAC
CGAAACGCGCGAGACGAAAGGGCCTCGTGATACGCCTATTTTTATAGGTTAATGTCATGATAATAATGGT
TTCTTAGACGTCAGGTGGCACTTTTCGGGGAAATGTGCGCGGAACCCCTATTTGTTTATTTTTCTAAATA
CATTCAAATATGTATCCGCTCATGAGACAATAACCCTGATAAATGCTTCAATAATATTGAAAAAGGAAGA
GTATGAGTATTCAACATTTCCGTGTCGCCCTTATTCCCTTTTTTGCGGCATTTTGCCTTCCTGTTTTTGC
TCACCCAGAAACGCTGGTGAAAGTAAAAGATGCTGAAGATCAGTTGGGTGCACGAGTGGGTTACATCGAA
CTGGATCTCAACAGCGGTAAGATCCTTGAGAGTTTTCGCCCCGAAGAACGTTTTCCAATGATGAGCACTT
TTAAAGTTCTGCTATGTGGCGCGGTATTATCCCGTATTGACGCCGGGCAAGAGCAACTCGGTCGCCGCAT
ACACTATTCTCAGAATGACTTGGTTGAGTACTCACCAGTCACAGAAAAGCATCTTACGGATGGCATGACA
GTAAGAGAATTATGCAGTGCTGCCATAACCATGAGTGATAACACTGCGGCCAACTTACTTCTGACAACGA
TCGGAGGACCGAAGGAGCTAACCGCTTTTTTGCACAACATGGGGGATCATGTAACTCGCCTTGATCGTTG
GGAACCGGAGCTGAATGAAGCCATACCAAACGACGAGCGTGACACCACGATGCCTGTAGCAATGGCAACA
ACGTTGCGCAAACTATTAACTGGCGAACTACTTACTCTAGCTTCCCGGCAACAATTAATAGACTGGATGG
AGGCGGATAAAGTTGCAGGACCACTTCTGCGCTCGGCCCTTCCGGCTGGCTGGTTTATTGCTGATAAATC
TGGAGCCGGTGAGCGTGGGTCTCGCGGTATCATTGCAGCACTGGGGCCAGATGGTAAGCCCTCCCGTATC
GTAGTTATCTACACGACGGGGAGTCAGGCAACTATGGATGAACGAAATAGACAGATCGCTGAGATAGGTG
CCTCACTGATTAAGCATTGGTAACTGTCAGACCAAGTTTACTCATATATACTTTAGATTGATTTAAAACT
TCATTTTTAATTTAAAAGGATCTAGGTGAAGATCCTTTTTGATAATCTCATGACCAAAATCCCTTAACGT
GAGTTTTCGTTCCACTGAGCGTCAGACCCCGTAGAAAAGATCAAAGGATCTTCTTGAGATCCTTTTTTTC
TGCGCGTAATCTGCTGCTTGCAAACAAAAAAACCACCGCTACCAGCGGTGGTTTGTTTGCCGGATCAAGA
GCTACCAACTCTTTTTCCGAAGGTAACTGGCTTCAGCAGAGCGCAGATACCAAATACTGTTCTTCTAGTG
TAGCCGTAGTTAGGCCACCACTTCAAGAACTCTGTAGCACCGCCTACATACCTCGCTCTGCTAATCCTGT
TACCAGTGGCTGCTGCCAGTGGCGATAAGTCGTGTCTTACCGGGTTGGACTCAAGACGATAGTTACCGGA
TAAGGCGCAGCGGTCGGGCTGAACGGGGGGTTCGTGCACACAGCCCAGCTTGGAGCGAACGACCTACACC
GAACTGAGATACCTACAGCGTGAGCTATGAGAAAGCGCCACGCTTCCCGAAGGGAGAAAGGCGGACAGGT
ATCCGGTAAGCGGCAGGGTCGGAACAGGAGAGCGCACGAGGGAGCTTCCAGGGGGAAACGCCTGGTATCT
TTATAGTCCTGTCGGGTTTCGCCACCTCTGACTTGAGCGTCGATTTTTGTGATGCTCGTCAGGGGGGCGG
AGCCTATGGAAAAACGCCAGCAACGCGGCCTTTTTACGGTTCCTGGCCTTTTGCTGGCCTTTTGCTCACA
TGGCTCGACAGATCT
