>Addgene plasmid #22352 | pCI-MOR162-1 | addgene partial sequence | sequence record 28185 | 22352 with T7
GCCTACTTCTACGTGCCCTTCTCCAATGCGACGGGTGTGGTACGCGAATTCACGCGTATGACCCCAGGAA
TGGTCTCAGAAAACAATTCTTCTGTGAAGGAGTTTATCCTGTTGGGCTTGACACAGCTGCCAGAGCTCCA
GCTGCCTCTCTTCTTCCTCTTCCTGGGAATCTATGTGTTCTCCATGGTGGGGAACCTGGGCTTGATTGTT
CTGATTGTGTTGAATCCTCCTCTGCACACCCCCATGTACTATTTTCTCTTCAACCTTTCCTTCACAGATC
TCTGCTACTCCTCTGTCATAACCCCCAAAATGCTGGTGGGTTTTGTGAAGCAGAACATCATCTCTCATGC
TGAGTGCATGACTCAGCTCTTTTTCTTTGCCTTCTTTGTTATTGATGAATGTTGTATTTTGACAGCAATG
GCCTATGACAGATATGCTGCCATCTGTAAGCCCCTGCTTTATAAGGTCATCATGTCTCATCAGGTCTGCT
TTGTGCTGATGGTGGGTGGGTACACAGTGGGGTTTGTGGGTGCCACAGCCCACACAGTGTGTATGCTGAG
GCTCACCTTCTGTGATGGCAACATCATCAATCATTACATGTGTGACATACCCCCTCTCTTGAAGCTGTCC
TGCACAAGCACCTCCATCAATGAACTGGTGGTTTTCATTGTTGTGGGTGTCAGTATAATAGTTCCCAGTC
TCACCGTCTTTATTTCTTATACCTTGATCCTCTCCAATATCCTCCGCATCCATTCTGCAAAGGGTAGGTC
CAAGGCCCTCAAGCACCTGGCA
